>Addgene plasmid #41933 | MSCV-PM-BAF180-SH3 | addgene partial sequence | sequence record 61970 | pLXSN5 5'-CCCTTGAACCTCCTCGTTCGACC-3'
CAGCCCTCACTCCTTCTCTAGGCGCCGGAATTAGATCTCTCGACTAGGGATAACAGGGTAATTGTTTGAA
TGAGGCTTCAGTACTTTACAGAATCGTTGCCTGCACATCTTGGAAACACTTGCTGGGATTACTTCTTCAG
GTTAACCCAACAGAAGGCTCGAGAAGGTATATTGCTGTTGACAGTGAGCGACCGTGTGCCATGAACTCTA
TATAGTGAAGCCACAGATGTATATAGAGTTCATGGCACACGGCTGCCTACTGCCTCGGAATTCAAGGGGC
TACTTTAGGAGCAATTATCTTGTTTACTAAAACTGAATACCTTGCTATCTCTTTGATACATTTTTACAAA
GCTGAATTAAAATGGTATAAATTAAATCACTTTTTTCAATTGGAAGACTTAAGGCCAGTGCATGCTGCTT
GCCGACTGTTTTCCGGAGGGGGGGGTCCGCAGTAGAGCATCCTATTAGTGAGTCGTATTAAATTACGCGT
TCTACCGGGTAGGGGAGGCGCTTTTCCCAAGGCAGTCTGGAGCATGCGCTTTAGCAGCCCCGCTGGGCAC
TTGGCGCTACACAAGTGGCCTCTGGCCTCGCACACATTCCACATCCACCGGTAGGCGCCAACCGGCTCCG
TTCTTTGGTGGCCCCTTCGCGCCACCTTCTACTCCTCCCCTAGTCAGGAAGTTCCCCCCCGCCCCGCAGC
TCGCGTCGTGCAGGACGTGACAAATGGAAGTAGCACGTCTCACTAGTCTCGTGCAGATGGACAGCACCGC
TGAGCAATGGAAGCGGGTAGGCCTTTGGGGCAGCGGCCAATAGCAGCTTTGCTCCTTCGCTTTCTGGGCT
CAGAGGCTGGGAAGGGGTGGGTCCGGGGGCGGGCTCAGGGGCGGGCTCAGGGGCGGGGCGGGCGCCCGAA
GGTCC
