[The description below was written by a language model from this plasmid's Addgene catalogue record.]
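Description:
MSCV-PM-BAF180-SH3 is a retroviral shRNA vector built on a murine stem cell virus (MSCV) backbone of roughly 7.5 kb, designed for stable knockdown of human BAF180 (also called PB1) in mammalian cells. BAF180 is the polybromo subunit that defines the PBAF form of the SWI/SNF chromatin remodelling complex. In bacteria the plasmid is maintained as a high-copy replicon under ampicillin selection. In mammalian cells, a puromycin resistance marker allows transduced populations to be selected after the provirus integrates.

The payload is a single hairpin directed against the human BAF180 transcript. The "SH3" suffix suggests it is one of several independent hairpins made against the same gene, which is a common way to control for off-target effects. No feature table accompanies this entry, and the record does not state which promoter drives the hairpin, whether it sits in a microRNA-type scaffold, or how the puromycin cassette is expressed. In MSCV-type vectors generally, the long terminal repeats and packaging signal allow the transcript to be packaged into retroviral particles when viral proteins are supplied in trans by a packaging cell line, and the 5′ LTR can also act as a promoter in target cells. The cloning method is listed as unknown.

The associated publication identifies the PBAF components BRD7 and BAF180 as regulators of p53 that are required for induction of replicative senescence. This fits with use of the construct to deplete BAF180 in human cells and to examine the effects on p53-dependent transcription and senescence.
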