Addgene plasmid #41933: MSCV-PM-BAF180-SH3
Depositing lab: Stephen Elledge. Depositing organization: Harvard Medical School. Publication: Polybromo-associated BRG1-associated factor components BRD7 and BAF180 are critical regulators of p53 required for induction of replicative senescence. Burrows AE, Smogorzewska A, Elledge SJ. Proc Natl Acad Sci U S A. 2010 Aug 10;107(32):14280-5. doi: 10.1073/pnas.1009559107. Epub 2010 Jul 26. PubMed 20660729.
Backbone
  Vector backbone: MSCV
  Backbone size w/o insert (bp): 7556
  Vector type: Mammalian Expression, Retroviral
  Selectable markers: Puromycin
Growth in bacteria
  Bacterial resistance: Ampicillin, 100 μg/mL
  Growth temperature: 37°C
  Growth strain: DH5alpha
  Copy number: High Copy
Gene/Insert
  Gene/Insert name: BAF180 (alt name: PB1)
  gRNA/shRNA sequence: TATAGAGTTCATGGCACACGGC
  Species: H. sapiens (human)
  Cloning method: Unknown
  Sequencing primers: 5′ pLXSN-5; 3′ MSCV-rev
Terms and licenses: Academic/Nonprofit Terms; Industry Terms: Not Available to Industry
How to cite: MSCV-PM-BAF180-SH3 was a gift from Stephen Elledge (Addgene plasmid # 41933 ; http://n2t.net/addgene:41933 ; RRID:Addgene_41933)
